Addgene plasmid #199669: AAV_pSyn_Mito-LOV-Turbo-V5
Purpose: expresses Mito-LOV-Turbo-V5 in neurons, AAV vector
Depositing lab: Alice Ting. Depositing organization: Stanford University. Publication: Engineered allostery in light-regulated LOV-Turbo enables precise spatiotemporal control of proximity labeling in living cells. Lee SY, Cheah JS, Zhao B, Xu C, Roh H, Kim CK, Cho KF, Udeshi ND, Carr SA, Ting AY. Nat Methods. 2023 May 15. doi: 10.1038/s41592-023-01880-5. PubMed 37188954.
Backbone
  Vector backbone: pAAV
  Backbone size w/o insert (bp): 3695
  Total vector size (bp): 5189
  Vector type: AAV
Growth in bacteria
  Bacterial resistance: Ampicillin, 100 μg/mL
  Growth temperature: 37°C
  Growth strain: NEB Stable
  Copy number: Unknown
Gene/Insert
  Gene/Insert name: LOV-Turbo (alt name: Light regulated TurboID)
  Species: Synthetic
  Insert size (bp): 1362
  Promoter: Synapsin
  Tag / fusion protein: COX4I1 mito targeting sequence (N terminal on insert); V5 (C terminal on insert)
  Cloning method: Gibson Cloning
  Sequencing primers: 5′ gactcagcgctgcctcagtc; 3′ GGCTGATCAGCGAGCTCTAG
Terms and licenses: Academic/Nonprofit Terms; Industry Terms: Not Available to Industry
Depositor comments: Please visit https://www.biorxiv.org/content/10.1101/2023.03.09.531939v1 for bioRxiv preprint.
How to cite: AAV_pSyn_Mito-LOV-Turbo-V5 was a gift from Alice Ting (Addgene plasmid # 199669 ; http://n2t.net/addgene:199669 ; RRID:Addgene_199669)
