[The description below was written by a language model from this plasmid's Addgene catalogue record and pLannotate feature annotations shown in this document.]
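Description:
AAV_pSyn_Mito-LOV-Turbo-V5 is an AAV transfer plasmid of about 5.2 kb built on a pAAV backbone for expressing a light-regulated proximity-labeling enzyme in neurons. In bacteria it is maintained through a high-copy ColE1/pUC-type origin and selected with ampicillin via the β-lactamase gene. An f1 phage origin and small remnants of pBR322 bom and rop sequences are also annotated in the backbone. The expression cassette is flanked by AAV2 inverted terminal repeats, which direct replication and packaging of the intervening DNA into recombinant AAV particles. The 3′ ITR is annotated in full, whereas only short fragments of the 5′ ITR were detected in the sequencing result.

Between the ITRs, the human synapsin I promoter confers neuron-specific transcription of a synthetic open reading frame, terminated by the bovine growth hormone polyadenylation signal. The coding region begins with the mitochondrial targeting sequence of human COX4I1, which directs the fusion protein to mitochondria. This is followed by LOV-Turbo, a version of the engineered biotin ligase TurboID with a light-sensing LOV domain inserted into it. The automated annotation reflects this architecture as two TurboID/miniTurbo fragments separated by a segment labeled miniSOG, which is most likely a homology hit to the related LOV domain rather than a true miniSOG reporter. A C-terminal V5 epitope tag is recorded in the catalogue for detection, though it is not separately annotated in the feature table. The allosteric design makes biotinylation activity dependent on light, so the construct can be used for spatiotemporally controlled proximity labeling of mitochondrial proteins in neurons, delivered by AAV or by direct transfection.
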