Features (pLannotate 1.2.2; 17 found; start..end, strand, type, name):
     12..39      +  repeat_region  AAV2 ITR (fragment): inverted terminal repeat of adeno-associated virus serotype 2 inverted
     68..95      +  repeat_region  AAV2 ITR (fragment): inverted terminal repeat of adeno-associated virus serotype 2 inverted
    181..628     +  promoter       hSyn promoter: human synapsin I promoter; confers neuron-specific expression (Kügler et al., 2003)
    649..720     +  CDS            COX4I1 (fragment): COX41_HUMAN - Also known as COX4. Experimental evidence at protein level: Swiss-Prot protein existence level 1. Component of the cytochrome c oxidase, the last enzyme in the mitochondrial electron transport chain which drives oxidative phosphorylation. The respiratory chain contains 3 multisubunit complexes succinate dehydrogenase (complex II, CII), ubiquinol- cytochrome c oxidoreductase (cytochrome b-c1 complex, complex III, CIII) and cytochrome c oxidase (complex IV, CIV), that cooperate to transfer electrons derived from NADH and succinate to molecular oxygen, creating an electrochemical gr
    730..956     +  CDS            TurboID (fragment): mutant of the E. coli biotin ligase BioID engineered for improved catalytic efficiency (Branon et al., 2018)
    982..1299    +  CDS            miniSOG: miniSOG is a basic (constitutively fluorescent) cyan fluorescent protein published in 2011, derived from Arabidopsis thaliana. It requires the cofactor flavin for fluorescence.
   1372..2091    +  CDS            miniTurbo (fragment): N-terminally truncated mutant of the E. coli biotin ligase BioID engineered for improved catalytic efficiency (Branon et al., 2018)
   2173..2191    -  promoter       SP6 promoter: promoter for bacteriophage SP6 RNA polymerase
   2217..2424    +  polyA_signal   bGH poly(A) signal: bovine growth hormone polyadenylation signal
   2453..2593    +  repeat_region  AAV2 ITR: inverted terminal repeat of adeno-associated virus serotype 2 inverted
   2598..2649    -  misc_feature   bom (fragment): basis of mobility region from pBR322
   2668..3123    +  rep_origin     f1 ori (sequence partly withheld): f1 bacteriophage origin of replication; arrow indicates direction of (+) strand synthesis
   3124..3173    -  misc_feature   bom (fragment): basis of mobility region from pBR322
   3275..3310    -  CDS            rop (fragment): Rop protein, which maintains plasmids at low copy number; rop
   3405..3509    +  promoter       AmpR promoter: bla
   3510..4370    +  CDS            AmpR: β-lactamase; bla; confers resistance to ampicillin, carbenicillin, and related antibiotics
   4541..5129    +  rep_origin     ori: high-copy-number ColE1/pMB1/pBR322/pUC origin of replication
>Addgene plasmid #199669 | AAV_pSyn_Mito-LOV-Turbo-V5 | addgene full sequence | sequence record 392305 | Addgene NGS Result
CCTGCAGGCAGCTGCGCGCTCGCTCGCTCACTGAGGCCGCCCGGGCGTCGGGCGACCTTTGGTCGCCCGG
CCTCAGTGAGCGAGCGAGCGCGCAGAGAGGGAGTGGCCAACTCCATCACTAGGGGTTCCTGCGGCCGCAC
GCGTTGTACAGTGTCTAGACTGCAGAGGGCCCTGCGTATGAGTGCAAGTGGGTTTTAGGACCAGGATGAG
GCGGGGTGGGGGTGCCTACCTGACGACCGACCCCGACCCACTGGACAAGCACCCAACCCCCATTCCCCAA
ATTGCGCATCCCCTATCAGAGAGGGGGAGGGGAAACAGGATGCGGCGAGGCGCGTGCGCACTGCCAGCTT
CAGCACCGCGGACAGTGCCTTCGCCCCCGCCTGGCGGCGCGCGCCACCGCCGCCTCAGCACTGAAGGCGC
GCTGACGTCACTCGCCGGTCCCCCGCAAACTCCCCTTCCCGGCCACCTTGGTCGCGTCCGCGCCGCCGCC
GGCCCAGCCGGACCGCACCACGCGAGGCGCGAGATAGGGGGGCACGGGCGCGACCATCTGCGCTGCGGCG
CCGGCGACTCAGCGCTGCCTCAGTCTGCGGTGGGCAGCGGAGGAGTCGTGTCGTGCCTGAGAGCGCAGTC
GAGAAGAAGCTTGCCACCATGCTGGCCACCCGCGTGTTCAGCCTGGTGGGCAAGCGCGCCATCAGCACCA
GCGTGTGCGTGCGCGCCCACAAGGATCCAAAAGACAATACTGTGCCTCTGAAGCTGATCGCTCTCCTGGC
TAATGGCGAGTTCCATAGTGGCGAACAGCTGGGAGAAACCCTGGGCATGTCCAGGGCCGCTATCAACAAG
CACATTCAGACTCTGCGCGACTGGGGCGTGGACGTGTTCTCCGTGCCCGGAAAGGGCTACTCTCTGCCCG
AGCCTATCCCGCTGCTGAACGCTAAACAGATTCAGGGACAGCTGGAGTTTCGGGCAACCACACTGGAACG
GATCGAGAAAAGCTTCGTGATTACTGATCCGAGACTGCCTGACAACCCAATCATTTTTGTGAGCGATTCC
TTCCTGCAGCTGACAGAATATTCTCGGGAAGAGATCCTGGGGCGCAATTGCCGTTTTCTGCAGGGACCCG
AGACAGACCGTGCCACTGTTCGGAAAATCAGAGATGCTATTGACAACCAGACTGAAGTGACCGTTCAGCT
GATCAATTATACCAAGAGCGGCAAGAAGTTCTGGAACGTGTTCCACCTGCAGCCGATGCGCGATTATAAG
GGCGACGTCCAGTACTTCATTGGCGTGCAGCTGGATGGCACCGAACGTCTTCATGGCGCCGCTGAGCGTG
AGGCGGTCTGCCTGGTCAAAAAGACAGCCTTTCAGATTGCTGTGGCAGTCCTGCCTGTGGTCGACTCCAC
CAATCAGTACCTGCTGGATCGAATCGGCGAGCTGAAGAGTGGGGATGCTTGCATTGCAGAATATCAGCAG
GCAGGGAGAGGAAGCAGAGGGAGGAAATGGTTCTCTCCTTTTGGAGCTAACCTGTACCTGAGTATGTTTT
GGCGCCTGAAGCGGGGACCAGCAGCAACCGGCCTGGGCCCGGTCATCGGAATTGTCATGGCAGAAGCGCT
GCGAAAGCTGGGAGTAGACAAGGTGCGAGTCAAATGGCCCAATGACCTGTATCTGCAGGATAGAAAGCTG
GCAGGCATCCTGGTGGAGCTGGCCGGAATAACAGGCGATGCTGCACAGATCGTCATTGGCGCCGGGATTA
ACGTGGCTATGAGGCGCGTGGAGGAAAGCGTGGTCAATCAGGGCTGGATCACACTGCAGGAAGCAGGGGT
TAACCTGGACAGGAATACTCTGGCCGCTACGCTGATCCGAGAGCTGCGGGCAGCCCTGGAACTGTTCGAG
CAGGAAGGCCTGGCTCCATATCTGCCACGGTGGGAGAAGCTGGATAACTTCATCAATAGACCCGTGAAGC
TGATCATTGGGGACAAAGAGATTCTCGGGATTAGCCGGGGGATTGACAAACAGGGAGCCCTGCTGCTGGA
ACAGGACGGAGTTATCAAACCCTGGATGGGCGGAGAAATCAGTCTGCGGTCTGCCGAAAAGGCTAGCGGC
AAGCCCATCCCCAACCCCCTGCTGGGCCTGGACAGCACCTAATGACTCGAGCATGCATCTAGAGGGCCCT
ATTCTATAGTGTCACCTAAATGCTAGAGCTCGCTGATCAGCCTCGACTGTGCCTTCTAGTTGCCAGCCAT
CTGTTGTTTGCCCCTCCCCCGTGCCTTCCTTGACCCTGGAAGGTGCCACTCCCACTGTCCTTTCCTAATA
AAATGAGGAAATTGCATCGCATTGTCTGAGTAGGTGTCATTCTATTCTGGGGGGTGGGGTGGGGCAGGAC
AGCAAGGGGGAGGATTGGGAAGACAATAGCAGGCATGCTGGGGAGGTAACCACGTGCGGACCGAGCGGCC
GCAGGAACCCCTAGTGATGGAGTTGGCCACTCCCTCTCTGCGCGCTCGCTCGCTCACTGAGGCCGGGCGA
CCAAAGGTCGCCCGACGCCCGGGCTTTGCCCGGGCGGCCTCAGTGAGCGAGCGAGCGCGCAGCTGCCTGC
AGGGGCGCCTGATGCGGTATTTTCTCCTTACGCATCTGTGCGGTATTTCACACCGCATA
[95 nt withheld, positions 2650-2744]
T
[46 nt withheld, positions 2746-2791]
C
[141 nt withheld, positions 2793-2933]
CCTTTGACGTTGGAGTCCACGTTCTTT
[37 nt withheld, positions 2961-2997]
ACTCTATCTCGGGCTATTCTTTTGATTTATAAGGGATTTTGCCGATTTCGGTCTATTGGTTAAAAAATGA
GCTGATTTAACAAAAATTTAACGCGAATTTTAACAAAATATTAACGTTTACAATTTTATGGTGCACTCTC
AGTACAATCTGCTCTGATGCCGCATAGTTAAGCCAGCCCCGACACCCGCCAACACCCGCTGACGCGCCCT
GACGGGCTTGTCTGCTCCCGGCATCCGCTTACAGACAAGCTGTGACCGTCTCCGGGAGCTGCATGTGTCA
GAGGTTTTCACCGTCATCACCGAAACGCGCGAGACGAAAGGGCCTCGTGATACGCCTATTTTTATAGGTT
AATGTCATGATAATAATGGTTTCTTAGACGTCAGGTGGCACTTTTCGGGGAAATGTGCGCGGAACCCCTA
TTTGTTTATTTTTCTAAATACATTCAAATATGTATCCGCTCATGAGACAATAACCCTGATAAATGCTTCA
ATAATATTGAAAAAGGAAGAGTATGAGTATTCAACATTTCCGTGTCGCCCTTATTCCCTTTTTTGCGGCA
TTTTGCCTTCCTGTTTTTGCTCACCCAGAAACGCTGGTGAAAGTAAAAGATGCTGAAGATCAGTTGGGTG
CACGAGTGGGTTACATCGAACTGGATCTCAACAGCGGTAAGATCCTTGAGAGTTTTCGCCCCGAAGAACG
TTTTCCAATGATGAGCACTTTTAAAGTTCTGCTATGTGGCGCGGTATTATCCCGTATTGACGCCGGGCAA
GAGCAACTCGGTCGCCGCATACACTATTCTCAGAATGACTTGGTTGAGTACTCACCAGTCACAGAAAAGC
ATCTTACGGATGGCATGACAGTAAGAGAATTATGCAGTGCTGCCATAACCATGAGTGATAACACTGCGGC
CAACTTACTTCTGACAACGATCGGAGGACCGAAGGAGCTAACCGCTTTTTTGCACAACATGGGGGATCAT
GTAACTCGCCTTGATCGTTGGGAACCGGAGCTGAATGAAGCCATACCAAACGACGAGCGTGACACCACGA
TGCCTGTAGCAATGGCAACAACGTTGCGCAAACTATTAACTGGCGAACTACTTACTCTAGCTTCCCGGCA
ACAATTAATAGACTGGATGGAGGTGGATAAAGTTGCAGGACCACTTCTGCGCTCGGCCCTTCCGGCTGGC
TGGTTTATTGCTGATAAATCTGGAGCCGGTGAGCGTGGAAGCCGCGGTATCATTGCAGCACTGGGGCCAG
ATGGTAAGCCCTCCCGTATCGTAGTTATCTACACGACGGGGAGTCAGGCAACTATGGATGAACGAAATAG
ACAGATCGCTGAGATAGGTGCCTCACTGATTAAGCATTGGTAACTGTCAGACCAAGTTTACTCATATATA
CTTTAGATTGATTTAAAACTTCATTTTTAATTTAAAAGGATCTAGGTGAAGATCCTTTTTGATAATCTCA
TGACCAAAATCCCTTAACGTGAGTTTTCGTTCCACTGAGCGTCAGACCCCGTAGAAAAGATCAAAGGATC
TTCTTGAGATCCTTTTTTTCTGCGCGTAATCTGCTGCTTGCAAACAAAAAAACCACCGCTACCAGCGGTG
GTTTGTTTGCCGGATCAAGAGCTACCAACTCTTTTTCCGAAGGTAACTGGCTTCAGCAGAGCGCAGATAC
CAAATACTGTTCTTCTAGTGTAGCCGTAGTTAGGCCACCACTTCAAGAACTCTGTAGCACCGCCTACATA
CCTCGCTCTGCTAATCCTGTTACCAGTGGCTGCTGCCAGTGGCGATAAGTCGTGTCTTACCGGGTTGGAC
TCAAGACGATAGTTACCGGATAAGGCGCAGCGGTCGGGCTGAACGGGGGGTTCGTGCACACAGCCCAGCT
TGGAGCGAACGACCTACACCGAACTGAGATACCTACAGCGTGAGCTATGAGAAAGCGCCACGCTTCCCGA
AGGGAGAAAGGCGGACAGGTATCCGGTAAGCGGCAGGGTCGGAACAGGAGAGCGCACGAGGGAGCTTCCA
GGGGGAAACGCCTGGTATCTTTATAGTCCTGTCGGGTTTCGCCACCTCTGACTTGAGCGTCGATTTTTGT
GATGCTCGTCAGGGGGGCGGAGCCTATGGAAAAACGCCAGCAACGCGGCCTTTTTACGGTTCCTGGCCTT
TTGCTGGCCTTTTGCTCACATGT
